>Addgene plasmid #221289 | pMSCV-FKBP-DAGLA | addgene full sequence | sequence record 438528 | Addgene NGS Result
AGATCTGCCACCATGGACTACAAGGATCACGACGGTGATTACAAGGACCACGACATCGACTACAAGGACG
ACGACGACAAGGGCGTTCAAGTAGAAACAATATCTCCAGGAGACGGGCGTACATTTCCTAAGCGTGGCCA
AACTTGCGTAGTCCATTATACCGGCATGCTGGAGGACGGTAAGAAGGTCGATAGCTCTAGAGACCGTAAC
AAACCTTTCAAATTTATGCTGGGGAAACAGGAGGTTATCCGTGGTTGGGAGGAAGGCGTGGCCCAAATGT
CCGTTGGGCAGCGTGCTAAGTTAACCATCTCGCCAGATTACGCATATGGGGCTACAGGCCATCCTGGGAT
CATTCCCCCGCATGCGACACTTGTGTTTGATGTAGAGCTGTTGAAGTTGGAGACGCGGGGAGTTCAAGTC
GAAACGATTTCACCAGGTGATGGACGCACCTTTCCTAAACGGGGACAAACGTGCGTCGTGCATTACACCG
GTATGCTGGAAGACGGCAAGAAAGTCGATTCAAGCCGCGATAGAAATAAACCCTTCAAATTCATGCTTGG
AAAACAGGAAGTAATACGCGGATGGGAAGAGGGTGTGGCGCAAATGTCTGTCGGGCAAAGAGCTAAACTG
ACAATAAGTCCTGATTACGCGTACGGTGCGACTGGGCACCCTGGTATCATTCCGCCGCACGCGACACTTG
TCTTCGACGTCGAGTTACTTAAGCTTGAGACGCGGGGGGTGCAGGTAGAGACTATTTCGCCCGGTGACGG
AAGAACTTTCCCAAAGCGGGGACAGACCTGTGTTGTCCACTACACTGGGATGTTGGAGGATGGTAAGAAA
GTTGACTCAAGTCGTGATCGCAACAAACCCTTTAAGTTTATGCTTGGGAAGCAGGAAGTCATCAGAGGTT
GGGAAGAAGGCGTAGCTCAGATGTCAGTGGGACAACGGGCCAAATTAACCATCAGTCCAGACTACGCCTA
CGGAGCCACCGGTCACCCAGGGATCATACCACCTCACGCAACCTTAGTGTTCGATGTGGAACTTTTAAAG
TTAGAGACGCGCGGTGTACAAGTGGAAACAATCAGTCCAGGGGATGGGAGAACATTCCCCAAAAGAGGCC
AGACGTGTGTCGTGCACTATACGGGGATGTTAGAAGATGGGAAAAAGGTCGATTCGTCACGCGACCGCAA
CAAACCGTTTAAATTCATGTTGGGAAAGCAGGAGGTGATTCGCGGCTGGGAGGAAGGTGTGGCACAGATG
AGCGTGGGCCAGAGAGCAAAACTGACTATCTCTCCTGATTATGCCTACGGCGCGACGGGCCACCCTGGCA
TAATTCCACCCCACGCTACCCTGGTATTCGATGTCGAGCTTCTGAAGCTTGAGGGTGCTGGGGCTGGGGC
TTCTGAGATGAGTCTGGAGGGCTTCTCTGAGGGCCGGCTGCTGTCCCCAGTGGCTGCTGCATCAGCAGCC
CGACAAGACCCCGTAGAGCTTCTGCTGCTGTCCACCCAGGAGCGACTGGCAGCAGAGCTGCAGTCCCGGC
GGGCACCACTGGCCACCATGGAGAGCCTCTCAGACACTGAGTCACTGTACAGCTTCGACTCACGCCGCTC
CTCAGGCTTCCGAAGCATCAGAGGCTCGCCCAGCCTCCATGCAGTACTGGAGCGTGACGAGGGCCACCTG
TTTTACATCGACCCGGCCATTCCCGAGGAGAACCCGTCCCTCAGCTCACGCACAGAGCTGCTGGCAGCCG
ACAGTCTGTCCAAGCACTCACAGGACACCCAACCCCTGGAGGCGGCTCTAGGCTCCGGGGGTGTCACCCC
AGAAAGACCACCTTCAGCCACAATAGAAGAGGAAGAAGCTGCTGGTGGCAGCGAGGGAGGTGGGGTTGCT
CCTCGGGGTGAGCTCGCACTTCATAACGGGCGACTCGGTGACAGTCCCTCACCTCAGGTTCTGGAATTTG
CCGAATTTATAGATAGTCTTTTCAACCTTGATAGTAAATCATCCTCCTTCCAAGATTTGTACTGTATGAT
GGTACCCGAATCCCCAACAAGCGACTATACAGAAGGCCCTAAATCTCCAAGCCAGCAAGAAATTTTGCTT
CGGGCACAATTTGAACCTAACCTTGTTCCAAAACCTCCTAGATTGTTTGCTGGTTCCGCCGAGCCTTCCT
CAGGAATTAGCTTGTCACCATCATTTCCTCTCAGCTCTAGTGGTGAACTGATGGATCTGACACCCACTGG
ATTGTCCAGTCAGGAATGTTTGGCAACCGACAAAATTAGAACCAGTACCCCAACTGGTCATGGGGCAAGC
CCAACAAAGCAGGATGATCTGGTAATTAGTGCCCGCTGATAAGCGGCCGCGTTTAAACGTCGACGGTATC
GATAAGCTTGATATCGAATTCCGCCCCCCCCCCTAACGTTACTGGCCGAAGCCGCTTGGAATAAGGCCGG
TGTGCGTTTGTCTATATGTTATTTTCCACCATATTGCCGTCTTTTGGCAATGTGAGGGCCCGGAAACCTG
GCCCTGTCTTCTTGACGAGCATTCCTAGGGGTCTTTCCCCTCTCGCCAAAGGAATGCAAGGTCTGTTGAA
TGTCGTGAAGGAAGCAGTTCCTCTGGAAGCTTCTTGAAGACAAACAACGTCTGTAGCGACCCTTTGCAGG
CAGCGGAACCCCCCACCTGGCGACAGGTGCCTCTGCGGCCAAAAGCCACGTGTATAAGATACACCTGCAA
AGGCGGCACAACCCCAGTGCCACGTTGTGAGTTGGATAGTTGTGGAAAGAGTCAAATGGCTCTCCTCAAG
CGTATTCAACAAGGGGCTGAAGGATGCCCAGAAGGTACCCCATTGTATGGGATCTGATCTGGGGCCTCGG
TGCACATGCTTTACATGTGTTTAGTCGAGGTTAAAAAAACGTCTAGGCCCCCCGAACCACGGGGACGTGG
TTTTCCTTTGAAAAACACGATGATAATATGGCCACAACCATGGTGAGCAAGGGCGAGGAGCTGTTCACCG
GGGTGGTGCCCATCCTGGTCGAGCTGGACGGCGACGTAAACGGCCACAAGTTCAGCGTGTCTGGCGAGGG
CGAGGGCGATGCCACCTACGGCAAGCTGACCCTGAAGTTCATCTGCACCACCGGCAAGCTGCCCGTGCCC
TGGCCCACCCTCGTGACCACCCTGACCTACGGCGTGCAGTGCTTCAGCCGCTACCCCGACCACATGAAGC
AGCACGACTTCTTCAAGTCCGCCATGCCCGAAGGCTACGTCCAGGAGCGCACCATCTTCTTCAAGGACGA
CGGCAACTACAAGACCCGCGCCGAGGTGAAGTTCGAGGGCGACACCCTGGTGAACCGCATCGAGCTGAAG
GGCATCGACTTCAAGGAGGACGGCAACATCCTGGGGCACAAGCTGGAGTACAACTACAACAGCCACAACG
TCTATATCATGGCCGACAAGCAGAAGAACGGCATCAAGGCGAACTTCAAGATCCGCCACAACATCGAGGA
CGGCAGCGTGCAGCTCGCCGACCACTACCAGCAGAACACCCCCATCGGCGACGGCCCCGTGCTGCTGCCC
GACAACCACTACCTGAGCACCCAGTCCGCCCTGAGCAAAGACCCCAACGAGAAGCGCGATCACATGGTCC
TGCTGGAGTTCGTGACCGCCGCCGGGATCACTCTCGGCATGGACGAGCTGTACAAGTAATGAATTAATTA
AGAATTCGATAAAATAAAAGATTTTATTTAGTCTCCAGAAAAAGGGGGGAATGAAAGACCCCACCTGTAG
GTTTGGCAAGCTAGCTTAAGTAACGCCATTTTGCAAGGCATGGAAAATACATAACTGAGAATAGAGAAGT
TCAGATCAAGGTTAGGAACAGAGAGACAGCAGAATATGGGCCAAACAGGATATCTGTGGTAAGCAGTTCC
TGCCCCGGCTCAGGGCCAAGAACAGATGGTCCCCAGATGCGGTCCCGCCCTCAGCAGTTTCTAGAGAACC
ATCAGATGTTTCCAGGGTGCCCCAAGGACCTGAAATGACCCTGTGCCTTATTTGAACTAACCAATCAGTT
CGCTTCTCGCTTCTGTTCGCGCGCTTCTGCTCCCCGAGCTCAATAAAAGAGCCCACAACCCCTCACTCGG
CGCGCCAGTCCTCCGATAGACTGCGTCGCCCGGGTACCCGTGTATCCAATAAACCCTCTTGCAGTTGCAT
CCGACTTGTGGTCTCGCTGTTCCTTGGGAGGGTCTCCTCTGAGTGATTGACTACCCGTCAGCGGGGGTCT
TTCATGGGTAACAGTTTCTTGAAGTTGGAGAACAACATTCTGAGGGTAGGAGTCGAATATTAAGTAATCC
TGACTCAATTAGCCACTGTTTTGAATCCACATACTCCAATACTCCTGAAATAGTTCATTATGGACAGCGC
AGAAAGAGCTGGGGAGAATTGTGAAATTGTTATCCGCTCACAATTCCACACAACATACGAGCCGGAAGCA
TAAAGTGTAAAGCCTGGGGTGCCTAATGAGTGAGCTAACTCACATTAATTGCGTTGCGCTCACTGCCCGC
TTTCCAGTCGGGAAACCTGTCGTGCCAGCTGCATTAATGAATCGGCCAACGCGCGGGGAGAGGCGGTTTG
CGTATTGGGCGCTCTTCCGCTTCCTCGCTCACTGACTCGCTGCGCTCGGTCGTTCGGCTGCGGCGAGCGG
TATCAGCTCACTCAAAGGCGGTAATACGGTTATCCACAGAATCAGGGGATAACGCAGGAAAGAACATGTG
AGCAAAAGGCCAGCAAAAGGCCAGGAACCGTAAAAAGGCCGCGTTGCTGGCGTTTTTCCATAGGCTCCGC
CCCCCTGACGAGCATCACAAAAATCGACGCTCAAGTCAGAGGTGGCGAAACCCGACAGGACTATAAAGAT
ACCAGGCGTTTCCCCCTGGAAGCTCCCTCGTGCGCTCTCCTGTTCCGACCCTGCCGCTTACCGGATACCT
GTCCGCCTTTCTCCCTTCGGGAAGCGTGGCGCTTTCTCATAGCTCACGCTGTAGGTATCTCAGTTCGGTG
TAGGTCGTTCGCTCCAAGCTGGGCTGTGTGCACGAACCCCCCGTTCAGCCCGACCGCTGCGCCTTATCCG
GTAACTATCGTCTTGAGTCCAACCCGGTAAGACACGACTTATCGCCACTGGCAGCAGCCACTGGTAACAG
GATTAGCAGAGCGAGGTATGTAGGCGGTGCTACAGAGTTCTTGAAGTGGTGGCCTAACTACGGCTACACT
AGAAGAACAGTATTTGGTATCTGCGCTCTGCTGAAGCCAGTTACCTTCGGAAAAAGAGTTGGTAGCTCTT
GATCCGGCAAACAAACCACCGCTGGTAGCGGTGGTTTTTTTGTTTGCAAGCAGCAGATTACGCGCAGAAA
AAAAGGATCTCAAGAAGATCCTTTGATCTTTTCTACGGGGTCTGACGCTCAGTGGAACGAAAACTCACGT
TAAGGGATTTTGGTCATGAGATTATCAAAAAGGATCTTCACCTAGATCCTTTTAAATTAAAAATGAAGTT
TTAAATCAATCTAAAGTATATATGAGTAAACTTGGTCTGACAGTTACCAATGCTTAATCAGTGAGGCACC
TATCTCAGCGATCTGTCTATTTCGTTCATCCATAGTTGCCTGACTCCCCGTCGTGTAGATAACTACGATA
CGGGAGGGCTTACCATCTGGCCCCAGTGCTGCAATGATACCGCGAGACCCACGCTCACCGGCTCCAGATT
TATCAGCAATAAACCAGCCAGCCGGAAGGGCCGAGCGCAGAAGTGGTCCTGCAACTTTATCCGCCTCCAT
CCAGTCTATTAATTGTTGCCGGGAAGCTAGAGTAAGTAGTTCGCCAGTTAATAGTTTGCGCAACGTTGTT
GCCATTGCTACAGGCATCGTGGTGTCACGCTCGTCGTTTGGTATGGCTTCATTCAGCTCCGGTTCCCAAC
GATCAAGGCGAGTTACATGATCCCCCATGTTGTGCAAAAAAGCGGTTAGCTCCTTCGGTCCTCCGATCGT
TGTCAGAAGTAAGTTGGCCGCAGTGTTATCACTCATGGTTATGGCAGCACTGCATAATTCTCTTACTGTC
ATGCCATCCGTAAGATGCTTTTCTGTGACTGGTGAGTACTCAACCAAGTCATTCTGAGAATAGTGTATGC
GGCGACCGAGTTGCTCTTGCCCGGCGTCAATACGGGATAATACCGCGCCACATAGCAGAACTTTAAAAGT
GCTCATCATTGGAAAACGTTCTTCGGGGCGAAAACTCTCAAGGATCTTACCGCTGTTGAGATCCAGTTCG
ATGTAACCCACTCGTGCACCCAACTGATCTTCAGCATCTTTTACTTTCACCAGCGTTTCTGGGTGAGCAA
AAACAGGAAGGCAAAATGCCGCAAAAAAGGGAATAAGGGCGACACGGAAATGTTGAATACTCATACTCTT
CCTTTTTCAATATTATTGAAGCATTTATCAGGGTTATTGTCTCATGAGCGGATACATATTTGAATGTATT
TAGAAAAATAAACAAATAGGGGTTCCGCGCACATTTCCCCGAAAAGTGCCACCTGACGTCTAAGAAACCA
TTATTATCATGACATTAACCTATAAAAATAGGCGTATCACGAGGCCCTTTCGTCTCGCGCGTTTCGGTGA
TGACGGTGAAAACCTCTGACACATGCAGCTCCCGGAGACGGTCACAGCTTGTCTGTAAGCGGATGCCGGG
AGCAGACAAGCCCGTCAGGGCGCGTCAGCGGGTGTTGGCGGGTGTCGGGGCTGGCTTAACTATGCGGCAT
CAGAGCAGATTGTACTGAGAGTGCACCATATGCGGTGTGAAATACCGCACAGATGCGTAAGGAGAAAATA
CCGCATCAGGCGCCATTCGCCATTCAGGCTGCGCAACTGTTGGGAAGGGCGATCGGTGCGGGCCTCTTCG
CTATTACGCCAGCTGGCGAAAGGGGGATGTGCTGCAAGGCGATTAAGTTGGGTAACGCCAGGGTTTTCCC
AGTCACGACGTTGTAAAACGACGGCGCAAGGAATGGTGCATGCAAGGAGATGGCGCCCAACAGTCCCCCG
GCCACGGGGCCTGCCACCATACCCACGCCGAAACAAGCGCTCATGAGCCCGAAGTGGCGAGCCCGATCTT
CCCCATCGGTGATGTCGGCGATATAGGCGCCAGCAACCGCACCTGTGGCGCCGGTGATGCCGGCCACGAT
GCGTCCGGCGTAGAGGCGATTAGTCCAATTTGTTAAAGACAGGATATCAGTGGTCCAGGCTCTAGTTTTG
ACTCAACAATATCACCAGCTGAAGCCTATAGAGTACGAGCCATAGATAAAATAAAAGATTTTATTTAGTC
TCCAGAAAAAGGGGGGAATGAAAGACCCCACCTGTAGGTTTGGCAAGCTAGCTTAAGTAACGCCATTTTG
CAAGGCATGGAAAATACATAACTGAGAATAGAGAAGTTCAGATCAAGGTTAGGAACAGAGAGACAGCAGA
ATATGGGCCAAACAGGATATCTGTGGTAAGCAGTTCCTGCCCCGGCTCAGGGCCAAGAACAGATGGTCCC
CAGATGCGGTCCCGCCCTCAGCAGTTTCTAGAGAACCATCAGATGTTTCCAGGGTGCCCCAAGGACCTGA
AATGACCCTGTGCCTTATTTGAACTAACCAATCAGTTCGCTTCTCGCTTCTGTTCGCGCGCTTCTGCTCC
CCGAGCTCAATAAAAGAGCCCACAACCCCTCACTCGGCGCGCCAGTCCTCCGATAGACTGCGTCGCCCGG
GTACCCGTATTCCCAATAAAGCCTCTTGCTGTTTGCATCCGAATCGTGGACTCGCTGATCCTTGGGAGGG
TCTCCTCAGATTGATTGACTGCCCACCTCGGGGGTCTTTCATTTGGAGGTTCCACCGAGATTTGGAGACC
CCTGCCCAGGGACCACCGACCCCCCCGCCGGGAGGTAAGCTGGCCAGCGGTCGTTTCGTGTCTGTCTCTG
TCTTTGTGCGTGTTTGTGCCGGCATCTAATGTTTGCGCCTGCGTCTGTACTAGTTAGCTAACTAGCTCTG
TATCTGGCGGACCCGTGGTGGAACTGACGAGTTCTGAACACCCGGCCGCAACCCTGGGAGACGTCCCAGG
GACTTTGGGGGCCGTTTTTGTGGCCCGACCTGAGGAAGGGAGTCGATGTGGAATCCGACCCCGTCAGGAT
ATGTGGTTCTGGTAGGAGACGAGAACCTAAAACAGTTCCCGCCTCCGTCTGAATTTTTGCTTTCGGTTTG
GAACCGAAGCCGCGCGTCTTGTCTGCTGCAGCGCTGCAGCATCGTTCTGTGTTGTCTCTGTCTGACTGTG
TTTCTGTATTTGTCTGAAAATTAGGGCCAGACTGTTACCACTCCCTTAAGTTTGACCTTAGGTCACTGGA
AAGATGTCGAGCGGATCGCTCACAACCAGTCGGTAGATGTCAAGAAGAGACGTTGGGTTACCTTCTGCTC
TGCAGAATGGCCAACCTTTAACGTCGGATGGCCGCGAGACGGCACCTTTAACCGAGACCTCATCACCCAG
GTTAAGATCAAGGTCTTTTCACCTGGCCCGCATGGACACCCAGACCAGGTCCCCTACATCGTGACCTGGG
AAGCCTTGGCTTTTGACCCCCCTCCCTGGGTCAAGCCCTTTGTACACCCTAAGCCTCCGCCTCCTCTTCC
TCCATCCGCCCCGTCTCTCCCCCTTGAACCTCCTCGTTCGACCCCGCCTCGATCCTCCCTTTATCCAGCC
CTCACTCCTTCTCTAGGCGCCGGAATT
Features (pLannotate 1.2.2; 23 found; start..end, strand, type, name):
     61..81      +  CDS            FLAG (fragment): FLAG® epitope tag, followed by an enterokinase cleavage site
    784..1068    +  CDS            FPR2 (fragment): FKBP2_CRYNB - Protein inferred from homology: Swiss-Prot protein existence level 3. PPIases accelerate the folding of proteins. It catalyzes the cis-trans isomerization of proline imidic peptide bonds in oligopeptides (By similarity). From Cryptococcus neoformans var. neoformans serotype D (strain B-3501A) (Filobasidiella neoformans).
   1063..1383    +  CDS            FKBP1A: FKB1A_HUMAN - Also known as FKBP1, FKBP12. Experimental evidence at protein level: Swiss-Prot protein existence level 1. Keeps in an inactive conformation TGFBR1, the TGF-beta type I serine/threonine kinase receptor, preventing TGF-beta receptor activation in absence of ligand. Recruits SMAD7 to ACVR1B which prevents the association of SMAD2 and SMAD3 with the activin receptor complex, thereby blocking the activin signal. May modulate the RYR1 calcium channel activity. PPIases accelerate the folding of proteins. It catalyzes the cis-trans isomerization of proline imidic peptide bonds in oligop
   1402..2346    +  CDS            Dagla (fragment): DGLA_MOUSE - Also known as Kiaa0659, Nsddr. Experimental evidence at protein level: Swiss-Prot protein existence level 1. Serine hydrolase that hydrolyzes arachidonic acid-esterified diacylglycerols (DAGs) to produce the principal endocannabinoid (eCB), 2-arachidonoylglycerol (2-AG) (PubMed:17584991, PubMed:23103940). Preferentially hydrolyzes sn-1 fatty acids from diacylglycerols (DAG) that contain arachidonic acid (AA) esterified at the sn-2 position to biosynthesize 2-AG. Has negligible activity against other lipids including monoacylglycerols and phospholipids (PubMed:17584991). Plays a ke
   2369..2402    -  misc_feature   MCS (fragment): pBluescript multiple cloning site
   2504..2966    +  misc_feature   IRES: internal ribosome entry site (IRES) of the encephalomyocarditis virus (EMCV)
   2980..3699    +  CDS            EGFP: the original enhanced GFP (Yang et al., 1996) mammalian codon-optimized
   3761..4275    +  LTR            3' LTR: 3' long terminal repeat from murine embryonic stem cell virus
   4437..4453    -  protein_bind   lac operator: The lac repressor binds to the lac operator to inhibit transcription in E. coli. This inhibition can be relieved by adding lactose or isopropyl-β-D-thiogalactopyranoside (IPTG). lac repressor encoded by lacI
   4461..4491    -  promoter       lac promoter: promoter for the E. coli lac operon
   4506..4527    -  protein_bind   CAP binding site: CAP binding activates transcription in the presence of cAMP. E. coli catabolite activator protein
   4540..4632    -  CDS            lacI (fragment): lac repressor; lacI; The lac repressor binds to the lac operator to inhibit transcription in E. coli. This inhibition can be relieved by adding lactose or isopropyl-β-D-thiogalactopyranoside (IPTG).
   4815..5403    -  rep_origin     ori: high-copy-number ColE1/pMB1/pBR322/pUC origin of replication
   5574..6434    -  CDS            AmpR: β-lactamase; bla; confers resistance to ampicillin, carbenicillin, and related antibiotics
   6435..6539    -  promoter       AmpR promoter: bla
   6634..6669    +  CDS            rop (fragment): Rop protein, which maintains plasmids at low copy number; rop
   6771..6870    +  misc_feature   bom (fragment): basis of mobility region from pBR322
   6876..7025    -  CDS            lacZα (fragment): LacZα fragment of β-galactosidase; lacZ fragment
   7025..7226    -  CDS            TcR (fragment): tetracycline efflux protein; tet; confers resistance to tetracycline
   7227..7325    +  CDS            env (fragment): murine leukemia virus gPr80 envelope polyprotein precursor; env; proteolytically cleaved into gp70SU and p15TM subunits
   7367..7883    +  LTR            5' LTR: 5' long terminal repeat from murine embryonic stem cell virus
   7947..8288    +  misc_feature   MESV Ψ: packaging signal of murine embryonic stem cell virus
   8355..8771    +  CDS            gag (truncated): truncated Moloney murine leukemia virus (MMLV) gag gene lacking the start codon
