[The description below was written by a language model from this plasmid's Addgene catalogue record and pLannotate feature annotations shown in this document.]
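Description:
pMSCV-FKBP-DAGLA is a gammaretroviral expression vector built on the pMSCV-IRES-GFP backbone, intended for delivering a tagged fragment of mouse DAGLA into mammalian cells by retroviral transduction. In bacteria it is maintained through a high-copy ColE1/pUC-type origin and selected with ampicillin via the β-lactamase gene. Several short remnants of earlier cloning vectors (lacI, lacZα, TcR, rop, bom and env fragments) are also annotated in the backbone and are not expected to be functional. The viral portion consists of murine embryonic stem cell virus 5′ and 3′ LTRs, the MESV Ψ packaging signal and a truncated gag segment lacking its start codon. Together these allow the transcript made between the LTRs to be packaged into virions when gag-pol and envelope functions are supplied in trans, and then integrated into target-cell genomes. No separate internal promoter is annotated, so expression is presumably driven by the 5′ LTR.

The insert, cloned between BglII and NotI sites that are both retained, encodes an N-terminal FLAG epitope followed by a 4xFKBP module fused to the pLxIS-containing region of mouse Dagla, the diacylglycerol lipase that produces the endocannabinoid 2-arachidonoylglycerol. The feature table marks the Dagla segment as a fragment of roughly 0.9 kb rather than the full coding sequence. It explicitly annotates only two FKBP-like units, although the gap after the FLAG tag is consistent with further repeats. Tandem FKBP domains are commonly used for ligand-induced oligomerisation of a fused protein, though the record does not state this use. Downstream, an EMCV IRES directs translation of EGFP from the same transcript, so transduced cells can be identified or sorted by fluorescence. The associated work concerns pLxIS-containing domains as regulators of interferon responses and metabolism.
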