Addgene plasmid #221289: pMSCV-FKBP-DAGLA
Purpose: Expression of DAGLA (pLxIS) in mammalian cells by retroviral transduction
Depositing lab: Jonathan Kagan. Depositing organization: Boston Children's Hospital. Publication: pLxIS-containing domains are biochemically flexible regulators of interferons and metabolism. Landau LM, Chaudhary N, Tien YC, Rogozinska M, Joshi S, Yao C, Crowley J, Hullahalli K, Campbell IW, Waldor MK, Haigis M, Kagan JC. Mol Cell. 2024 Jul 11;84(13):2436-2454.e10. doi: 10.1016/j.molcel.2024.05.030. Epub 2024 Jun 25. PubMed 38925114.
Backbone
  Vector backbone: pMSCV-IRES-GFP
  Vector type: Retroviral
Growth in bacteria
  Bacterial resistance: Ampicillin, 100 μg/mL
  Growth temperature: 37°C
  Growth strain: NEB Stable
  Copy number: High Copy
Gene/Insert
  Gene/Insert name: DAGLA (pLxIS)
  Species: M. musculus (mouse)
  Entrez Gene: Dagla (a.k.a. Nsddr)
  Tag / fusion protein: FLAG-4xFKBP (N terminal on insert)
  Cloning method: Restriction Enzyme; 5′ cloning site BglII (not destroyed); 3′ cloning site NotI (not destroyed)
Terms and licenses: Academic/Nonprofit Terms; Industry Terms: Not Available to Industry
How to cite: pMSCV-FKBP-DAGLA was a gift from Jonathan Kagan (Addgene plasmid # 221289 ; http://n2t.net/addgene:221289 ; RRID:Addgene_221289)
